>Addgene plasmid #28108 | LaminB1 (3MOV) | depositor partial sequence | sequence record 13308 | Author sequence
ATGGCGACTGCGACCCCCGTGCCGCCGCGGATGGGCAGCCGCGCTGGCGGCCCCACCACGCCGCTGAGCC
CCACGCGCCTGTCGCGGCTCCAGGAGAAGGAGGAGCTGCGCGAGCTCAATGACCGGCTGGCGGTGTACAT
CGACAAGGTGCGCAGCCTGGAGACGGAGAACAGCGCGCTGCAGCTGCAGGTGACGGAGCGCGAGGAGGTG
CGCGGCCGTGAGCTCACCGGCCTCAAGGCGCTCTACGAGACCGAGCTGGCCGACGCGCGACGCGCGCTCG
ACGACACGGCCCGCGAGCGCGCCAAGCTGCAGATCGAGCTGGGCAAGTGCAAGGCGGAACACGACCAGCT
GCTCCTCAACTATGCTAAGAAGGAATCTGATCTTAATGGCGCCCAGATCAAGCTTCGAGAATATGAAGCA
GCACTGAATTCGAAAGATGCAGCTCTTGCTACTGCACTTGGTGACAAAAAAAGTTTAGAGGGAGATTTGG
AGGATCTGAAGGATCAGATTGCCCAGTTGGAAGCCTCCTTAGCTGCAGCCAAAAAACAGTTAGCAGATGA
AACTTTACTTAAAGTAGATTTGGAGAATCGTTGTCAGAGCCTTACTGAGGACTTGGAGTTTCGCAAAAGC
ATGTATGAAGAGGAGATTAACGAGACCAGAAGGAAGCATGAAACGCGCTTGGTAGAGGTGGATTCTGGGC
GTCAAATTGAGTATGAGTACAAGCTGGCGCAAGCCCTTCATGAGATGAGAGAGCAACATGATGCCCAAGT
GAGGCTGTATAAGGAGGAGCTGGAGCAGACTTACCATGCCAAACTTGAGAATGCCAGACTGTCATCAGAG
ATGAATACTTCTACTGTCAACAGTGCCAGGGAAGAACTGATGGAAAGCCGCATGAGAATTGAGAGCCTTT
CATCCCAGCTTTCTAATCTACAGAAAGAGTCTAGAGCATGTTTGGAAAGGATTCAAGAATTAGAGGACTT
GCTTGCTAAAGAAAAAGACAACTCTCGTCGCATGCTGACAGACAAAGAGAGAGAGATGGCGGAAATAAGG
GATCAAATGCAGCAACAGCTGAATGACTATGAACAGCTTCTTGATGTAAAGTTAGCCCTGGACATGGAAA
TCAGTGCTTACAGGAAACTCTTAGAAGGCGAAGAAGAGAGGTTGAAGCTGTCTCCAAGC
