>Addgene plasmid #28108 | LaminB1 (3MOV) | addgene partial sequence | sequence record 34431 | 28108 with T7
CTAGAATAATTTTGTTTAACTTTAAGAAGGAGATATACCATGCATCATCATCATCATCACAGCAGCGGCA
GAGAAAACTTGTATTTCCAGGGCATGGCGACTGCGACCCCCGTGCCGCCGCGGATGGGCAGCCGCGCTGG
CGGCCCCACCACGCCGCTGAGCCCCACGCGCCTGTCGCGGCTCCAGGAGAAGGAGGAGCTGCGCGAGCTC
AATGACCGGCTGGCGGTGTACATCGACAAGGTGCGCAGCCTGGAGACGGAGAACAGCGCGCTGCAGCTGC
AGGTGACGGAGCGCGAGGAGGTGCGCGGCCGTGAGCTCACCGGCCTCAAGGCGCTCTACGAGACCGAGCT
GGCCGACGCGCGACGCGCGCTCGACGACACGGCCCGCGAGCGCGCCAAGCTGCAGATCGAGCTGGGCAAG
TGCAAGGCGGAACACGACCAGCTGCTCCTCAACTATGCTAAGAAGGAATCTGATCTTAATGGCGCCCAGA
TCAAGCTTCGAGAATATGAAGCAGCACTGAATTCGAAAGATGCAGCTCTTGCTACTGCACTTGGTGACAA
AAAAAGTTTAGAGGGAGATTTGGAGGATCTGAAGGATCAGATTGCCCAGTTGGAAGCCTCCTTAGCTGCA
GCCAAAAAACAGTTAGCAGATGAAACTTTACTTAAAGTAGATTTGGAGAATCGTTGTCAGAGCCTTACTG
AGGACTTGGAGTTTCGCAAAAGCATGTATGAAGAGGAGATTAACGAGACCAGAAGGAAGCATGAAACGCG
CTTGGTAGAGGTGGATTCTGGGCGTCAAATTGAGTATGAGTACAAGCTGGCGCAAGCCCTTCATGAGATG
AGAGAGCAACATGATGCCCAAGTGAGGCTGTAT
