[The description below was written by a language model from this plasmid's Addgene catalogue record.]
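Description:
LaminB1 (3MOV) is a bacterial expression plasmid built on pET28-MHL, a structural-genomics derivative of the pET28 family. It is selected with kanamycin and is recorded as low copy. The record lists the backbone as 7325 bp without insert, but it does not itemise the origin of replication or the promoter. The listed sequencing primers (T7 forward and T7 terminator) fit the T7 promoter/terminator expression cassette typical of pET vectors, which would require a host supplying T7 RNA polymerase for protein production. The recorded growth strain, DH5alpha, is a cloning and propagation strain rather than an expression strain.

The insert is a fragment of human lamin B1 (LMNB1), a nuclear intermediate filament protein. It covers amino acid residues 311–388, described as a coiled-coil domain, so this is a deliberately truncated construct and not the full open reading frame. The recorded insert size of 1179 bp is much larger than 78 residues would need, and the record does not explain this discrepancy. The fragment was introduced by ligation-independent cloning. It is fused in frame to a backbone-encoded N-terminal His tag followed by a TEV protease site, which allows immobilised-metal affinity purification and then removal of the tag by cleavage.

The stated purpose is recombinant production in bacteria for structure determination, and the construct corresponds to a deposited Protein Data Bank structure (3MOV). It is suited to producing this lamin B1 segment for crystallographic, biophysical or filament-assembly studies. The record notes that distribution is limited to academic and nonprofit users.
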