Addgene plasmid #28108: LaminB1 (3MOV)
Purpose: Bacterial expression for structure determination; may not be full ORF
Depositing lab: Cheryl Arrowsmith. Depositing organization: University of Toronto.
Backbone
  Vector backbone: pET28-MHL (Addgene plasmid 26096)
  Backbone manufacturer: SGC
  Backbone size w/o insert (bp): 7325
  Vector type: Bacterial Expression
Growth in bacteria
  Bacterial resistance: Kanamycin, 50 μg/mL
  Growth temperature: 37°C
  Growth strain: DH5alpha
  Copy number: Low Copy
Gene/Insert
  Gene/Insert name: LaminB1:JMC01X-B01:C209772 (alt names: PDB: 3MOV; LMNB1, Coiled coil domain)
  Species: H. sapiens (human)
  Insert size (bp): 1179
  Mutation: contains amino acid residues 311-388
  Tag / fusion protein: His tag with TEV site (N terminal on backbone)
  Cloning method: Restriction Enzyme; 5′ cloning site Ligation-independent cloning (unknown if destroyed); 3′ cloning site Ligation-independent cloning (unknown if destroyed)
  Sequencing primers: 5′ T7; 3′ T7-term
Terms and licenses: Academic/Nonprofit Terms; Industry Terms: Not Available to Industry
Depositor comments: PDB: 3MOV. http://www.thesgc.org/structures/3MOV/
How to cite: LaminB1 (3MOV) was a gift from Cheryl Arrowsmith (Addgene plasmid # 28108 ; http://n2t.net/addgene:28108 ; RRID:Addgene_28108)
